>Addgene plasmid #184505 | pCI pHluorin Syt4 | addgene full sequence | sequence record 391940 | Addgene NGS Result
TCAATATTGGCCATTAGCCATATTATTCATTGGTTATATAGCATAAATCAATATTGGCTATTGGCCATTG
CATACGTTGTATCTATATCATAATATGTACATTTATATTGGCTCATGTCCAATATGACCGCCATGTTGGC
ATTGATTATTGACTAGTTATTAATAGTAATCAATTACGGGGTCATTAGTTCATAGCCCATATATGGAGTT
CCGCGTTACATAACTTACGGTAAATGGCCCGCCTGGCTGACCGCCCAACGACCCCCGCCCATTGACGTCA
ATAATGACGTATGTTCCCATAGTAACGCCAATAGGGACTTTCCATTGACGTCAATGGGTGGAGTATTTAC
GGTAAACTGCCCACTTGGCAGTACATCAAGTGTATCATATGCCAAGTCCGCCCCCTATTGACGTCAATGA
CGGTAAATGGCCCGCCTGGCATTATGCCCAGTACATGACCTTACGGGACTTTCCTACTTGGCAGTACATC
TACGTATTAGTCATCGCTATTACCATGGTGATGCGGTTTTGGCAGTACACCAATGGGCGTGGATAGCGGT
TTGACTCACGGGGATTTCCAAGTCTCCACCCCATTGACGTCAATGGGAGTTTGTTTTGGCACCAAAATCA
ACGGGACTTTCCAAAATGTCGTAATAACCCCGCCCCGTTGACGCAAATGGGCGGTAGGCGTGTACGGTGG
GAGGTCTATATAAGCAGAGCTCGTTTAGTGAACCGTCAGATCACTAGAAGCTTTATTGCGGTAGTTTATC
ACAGTTAAATTGCTAACGCAGTCAGTGCTTCTGACACAACAGTCTCGAACTTAAGCTGCAGAAGTTGGTC
GTGAGGCACTGGGCAGGTAAGTATCAAGGTTACAAGACAGGTTTAAGGAGACCAATAGAAACTGGGCTTG
TCGAGACAGAGAAGACTCTTGCGTTTCTGATAGGCACCTATTGGTCTTACTGACATCCACTTTGCCTTTC
TCTCCACAGGTGTCCACTCCCAGTTCAATTACAGCTCTTAAGGCTAGAGTACTTAATACGACTCACTATA
GGCTAGCCTCGAGAATTCGATATCGCTTGTTCTTTTTGCAGAAGCTCAGAATAAACGCTCAACTTTGGCA
GATACCATGGACAGCAAAGGTTCGTCGCAGAAAGGGTCCCGCCTGCTCCTGCTGCTGGTGGTGTCAAATC
TACTCTTGTGCCAGGGTGTGGTCTCCGATATCGGTACCACGCGTAGTAAAGGCGAAGAACTTTTCACTGG
AGTTGTCCCAATTCTTGTTGAATTAGATGGTGATGTTAATGGGCACAAATTTTCTGTCAGTGGAGAGGGT
GAAGGTGATGCAACATACGGAAAACTTACCCTTAAATTTATTTGCACTACTGGAAAACTACCTGTTCCTT
GGCCAACACTTGTCACTACTTTAACTTATGGTGTTCAATGCTTTTCAAGATACCCAGATCATATGAAACG
GCATGACTTTTTCAAGAGTGCCATGCCCGAAGGTTATGTACAGGAAAGAACTATATTTTTCAAAGATGAC
GGGAACTACAAGACACGTGCTGAAGTCAAGTTTGAAGGTGATACCCTTGTTAATAGAATCGAGTTAAAAG
GTATTGATTTTAAAGAAGATGGAAACATTCTTGGACACAAATTGGAATACAACTATAACGATCACCAGGT
GTACATCATGGCAGACAAACAAAAGAATGGAATCAAAGCTAACTTCAAAATTAGACACAACATTGAAGAT
GGAGGCGTTCAACTAGCAGACCATTATCAACAAAATACTCCAATTGGCGATGGGCCCGTCCTTTTACCAG
ACAACCATTACCTGTTTACAACTTCTACTCTTTCGAAAGATCCCAACGAAAAGAGAGACCACATGGTCCT
TCTTGAGTTTGTAACAGCTGCTGGGATTACACATGGCATGGATGAACTATACAAAGAATTCTCAGGCGGA
AGCGGAGGCTCCGGCGGGAGCGGCGGAGCTCCTATCACCACCAGCCGCGTGGAATTCGATGAAATTCCCA
CAGTGGTGGGCATCTTCAGTGCTTTTGGCCTGGTCTTCACTGTGTCTCTCTTTGCCTGGATCTGCTGCCA
GAGAAGATCCGCTAAGTCCAACAAGACTCCTCCATACAAGTTTGTGCACGTGCTTAAAGGAGTTGATATC
TACCCAGAAAACCTAAGTAGCAAAAAGAAGTTTGGAGGAGATGACAAGAGTGAAGCAAAGCGTAAAGCAG
CTTTGCCTAACCTTTCCCTGCACCTTGATCTCGAGAAGCGAGACCTCAATGGCAATTTCCCCAAAACCAA
CCCCAAAGCTGGCAGCTCTTCTGATCTGGAAAATGTCACCCCAAAGCTCTTTCCGGAGACGGAAAAGGAG
GCCGTCTCCCCTGAGAGCTTGAAGTCCAGCACTTCCCTCACTTCAGAGGAGAAACAAGAGAAGCTGGGCA
CTCTCTTCTTGTCTCTAGAGTACAACTTCGAGAAGAAAGCATTTGTGGTGAACATCAAGGAAGCCCAGGG
CTTACCAGCCATGGATGAACAATCCATGACCTCTGACCCATACATCAAGATGACAATCTTACCAGAGAAG
AAGCACAAAGTGAAAACCAGAGTGCTGAGGAAGACGCTGGACCCCGTGTTTGACGAAACCTTCACATTCT
ATGGGGTCCCTTATCCCCACATCCAAGAGCTGTCCCTGCACTTCACCGTCCTGAGTTTTGACAGGTTCTC
AAGAGATGATGTCATTGGAGAAGTCCTCGTTCCTCTTTCAGGGATTGAATTGTCAGACGGGAAAATGTTA
ATGACCAGAGAGATCATCAAGAGAAATGCTAAGAAGTCTTCTGGACGGGGTGAACTTCTGGTCTCCCTCT
GTTATCAGTCCACTACAAACACGCTCACTGTGGTTGTCTTAAAAGCGCGGCACCTACCGAAATCTGATGT
GTCTGGACTTTCAGATCCCTACGTCAAAGTGAACCTGTACCATGCCAAGAAGAGAATCTCTAAAAAGAAG
ACTCACGTGAAAAAGTGCACTCCCAACGCAGTGTTCAACGAACTGTTTGTCTTTGATATTCCTTGTGAGA
GTCTTGAAGAAATAAGTGTTGAATTTTTAGTTTTGGATTCTGAAAGGGGATCCCGAAATGAGGTGATCGG
GCGGTTGGTCCTGGGTGCCACAGCAGAAGGAAGTGGTGGGGGGCACTGGAAGGAGATCTGTGACTTCCCC
AGGAGACAAATTGCTAAGTGGCATATGCTCTGTGATGGTTAGGCGGCCGCTTCGAGCAGACATGATAAGA
TACATTGATGAGTTTGGACAAACCACAACTAGAATGCAGTGAAAAAAATGCTTTATTTGTGAAATTTGTG
ATGCTATTGCTTTATTTGTAACCATTATAAGCTGCAATAAACAAGTTAACAACAACAATTGCATTCATTT
TATGTTTCAGGTTCAGGGGGAGATGTGGGAGGTTTTTTAAAGCAAGTAAAACCTCTACAAATGTGGTAAA
ATCGATAAGGATCCGGGCTGGCGTAATAGCGAAGAGGCCCGCACCGATCGCCCTTCCCAACAGTTGCGCA
GCCTGAATGGCGAATGG
[124 nt withheld, positions 3588-3711]
C
[91 nt withheld, positions 3713-3803]
A
[49 nt withheld, positions 3805-3853]
CCTTTGACGTTGGAGTCCACGTTCTTT
[37 nt withheld, positions 3881-3917]
ACCCTATCTCGGTCTATTCTTTTGATTTATAAGGGATTTTGCCGATTTCGGCCTATTGGTTAAAAAATGA
GCTGATTTAACAAAAATTTAACGCGAATTTTAACAAAATATTAACGCTTACAATTTCCTGATGCGGTATT
TTCTCCTTACGCATCTGTGCGGTATTTCACACCGCATATGGTGCACTCTCAGTACAATCTGCTCTGATGC
CGCATAGTTAAGCCAGCCCCGACACCCGCCAACACCCGCTGACGCGCCCTGACGGGCTTGTCTGCTCCCG
GCATCCGCTTACAGACAAGCTGTGACCGTCTCCGGGAGCTGCATGTGTCAGAGGTTTTCACCGTCATCAC
CGAAACGCGCGAGACGAAAGGGCCTCGTGATACGCCTATTTTTATAGGTTAATGTCATGATAATAATGGT
TTCTTAGACGTCAGGTGGCACTTTTCGGGGAAATGTGCGCGGAACCCCTATTTGTTTATTTTTCTAAATA
CATTCAAATATGTATCCGCTCATGAGACAATAACCCTGATAAATGCTTCAATAATATTGAAAAAGGAAGA
GTATGAGTATTCAACATTTCCGTGTCGCCCTTATTCCCTTTTTTGCGGCATTTTGCCTTCCTGTTTTTGC
TCACCCAGAAACGCTGGTGAAAGTAAAAGATGCTGAAGATCAGTTGGGTGCACGAGTGGGTTACATCGAA
CTGGATCTCAACAGCGGTAAGATCCTTGAGAGTTTTCGCCCCGAAGAACGTTTTCCAATGATGAGCACTT
TTAAAGTTCTGCTATGTGGCGCGGTATTATCCCGTATTGACGCCGGGCAAGAGCAACTCGGTCGCCGCAT
ACACTATTCTCAGAATGACTTGGTTGAGTACTCACCAGTCACAGAAAAGCATCTTACGGATGGCATGACA
GTAAGAGAATTATGCAGTGCTGCCATAACCATGAGTGATAACACTGCGGCCAACTTACTTCTGACAACGA
TCGGAGGACCGAAGGAGCTAACCGCTTTTTTGCACAACATGGGGGATCATGTAACTCGCCTTGATCGTTG
GGAACCGGAGCTGAATGAAGCCATACCAAACGACGAGCGTGACACCACGATGCCTGTAGCAATGGCAACA
ACGTTGCGCAAACTATTAACTGGCGAACTACTTACTCTAGCTTCCCGGCAACAATTAATAGACTGGATGG
AGGCGGATAAAGTTGCAGGACCACTTCTGCGCTCGGCCCTTCCGGCTGGCTGGTTTATTGCTGATAAATC
TGGAGCCGGTGAGCGTGGGTCTCGCGGTATCATTGCAGCACTGGGGCCAGATGGTAAGCCCTCCCGTATC
GTAGTTATCTACACGACGGGGAGTCAGGCAACTATGGATGAACGAAATAGACAGATCGCTGAGATAGGTG
CCTCACTGATTAAGCATTGGTAACTGTCAGACCAAGTTTACTCATATATACTTTAGATTGATTTAAAACT
TCATTTTTAATTTAAAAGGATCTAGGTGAAGATCCTTTTTGATAATCTCATGACCAAAATCCCTTAACGT
GAGTTTTCGTTCCACTGAGCGTCAGACCCCGTAGAAAAGATCAAAGGATCTTCTTGAGATCCTTTTTTTC
TGCGCGTAATCTGCTGCTTGCAAACAAAAAAACCACCGCTACCAGCGGTGGTTTGTTTGCCGGATCAAGA
GCTACCAACTCTTTTTCCGAAGGTAACTGGCTTCAGCAGAGCGCAGATACCAAATACTGTTCTTCTAGTG
TAGCCGTAGTTAGGCCACCACTTCAAGAACTCTGTAGCACCGCCTACATACCTCGCTCTGCTAATCCTGT
TACCAGTGGCTGCTGCCAGTGGCGATAAGTCGTGTCTTACCGGGTTGGACTCAAGACGATAGTTACCGGA
TAAGGCGCAGCGGTCGGGCTGAACGGGGGGTTCGTGCACACAGCCCAGCTTGGAGCGAACGACCTACACC
GAACTGAGATACCTACAGCGTGAGCTATGAGAAAGCGCCACGCTTCCCGAAGGGAGAAAGGCGGACAGGT
ATCCGGTAAGCGGCAGGGTCGGAACAGGAGAGCGCACGAGGGAGCTTCCAGGGGGAAACGCCTGGTATCT
TTATAGTCCTGTCGGGTTTCGCCACCTCTGACTTGAGCGTCGATTTTTGTGATGCTCGTCAGGGGGGCGG
AGCCTATGGAAAAACGCCAGCAACGCGGCCTTTTTACGGTTCCTGGCCTTTTGCTGGCCTTTTGCTCACA
TGGCTCGACAGATCT
Features (pLannotate 1.2.2; 17 found; start..end, strand, type, name):
    140..517     +  enhancer       CMV enhancer: human cytomegalovirus immediate early enhancer
    519..718     +  promoter       CMV promoter: human cytomegalovirus (CMV) immediate early promoter
    857..989     +  intron         chimeric intron: chimera between introns from human β-globin and immunoglobulin heavy chain genes
   1034..1052    +  promoter       T7 promoter: promoter for bacteriophage T7 RNA polymerase
   1076..1118    +  5'UTR          Xenopus globin 5'-UTR: translational enhancer from the 5'-UTR of the major beta-globin gene of Xenopus laevis
   1127..1216    +  CDS            prolactin signal sequence: signal sequence from bovine prolactin
   1235..1945    +  CDS            superecliptic pHluorin: pH-sensitive mutant of green fluorescent protein (Ng et al., 2002) excited strongly by blue light at neutral pH but minimally fluorescent at acidic pH
   1988..3259    +  CDS            Syt4: SYT4_RAT - Experimental evidence at protein level: Swiss-Prot protein existence level 1. Synaptotagmin family member which does not bind Ca(2+) (PubMed:7993622). Involved in neuronal dense core vesicles (DCVs) mobility through its interaction with KIF1A. Upon increased neuronal activity, phosphorylation by MAPK8/JNK1 destabilizes the interaction with KIF1A and captures DCVs to synapses (PubMed:29166604). Plays a role in dendrite formation by melanocytes (By similarity). From Rattus norvegicus (Rat).
   3286..3407    -  polyA_signal   SV40 poly(A) signal: SV40 polyadenylation signal
   3430..3498    -  CDS            large T antigen (fragment): large T antigen from SV40 (simian virus 40)
   3517..3584    +  CDS            lacZα (fragment): LacZα fragment of β-galactosidase; lacZ fragment
   3588..4016    +  rep_origin     f1 ori (sequence partly withheld): f1 bacteriophage origin of replication; arrow indicates direction of (+) strand synthesis
   4044..4143    -  misc_feature   bom (fragment): basis of mobility region from pBR322
   4245..4280    -  CDS            rop (fragment): Rop protein, which maintains plasmids at low copy number; rop
   4375..4479    +  promoter       AmpR promoter: bla
   4480..5340    +  CDS            AmpR: β-lactamase; bla; confers resistance to ampicillin, carbenicillin, and related antibiotics
   5511..6099    +  rep_origin     ori: high-copy-number ColE1/pMB1/pBR322/pUC origin of replication
