[The description below was written by a language model from this plasmid's Addgene catalogue record and pLannotate feature annotations shown in this document.]
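Description:
pCI pHluorin Syt4 is a mammalian expression plasmid built on the Promega pCI backbone that produces rat synaptotagmin 4 (Syt4) fused at its N terminus to superecliptic pHluorin, a pH-sensitive GFP variant. It is propagated in E. coli as a high-copy plasmid through a ColE1/pUC-type origin and selected with ampicillin via the β-lactamase gene. An f1 origin is also present, along with short annotated remnants of lacZα, bom, rop and SV40 large T antigen that are backbone fragments rather than functional parts.

Expression is driven by the human CMV immediate-early enhancer and promoter, followed by the pCI chimeric β-globin/immunoglobulin intron, which generally improves mRNA processing and expression. A T7 promoter lies downstream of the intron and would allow in vitro transcription. A Xenopus β-globin 5'-UTR acts as a translational enhancer just ahead of the coding region. The open reading frame begins with a bovine prolactin signal sequence, then superecliptic pHluorin, then Syt4 with its first codon removed according to the depositor. An SV40 polyadenylation signal is annotated after the cassette. The signal sequence presumably directs the N-terminal pHluorin across the membrane so that it sits on the lumenal side of vesicles carrying Syt4. There it is quenched at acidic pH and becomes brightly fluorescent on exposure to the neutral extracellular medium during exocytosis.

The stated purpose is mammalian expression of pHluorin-tagged synaptotagmin 4. The associated publication title describes a pHluorin-syt functional screen of axonal and dendritic synaptotagmin isoforms, which fits use as an optical reporter of Syt4 vesicle trafficking and fusion in neurons.
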