Addgene plasmid #184505: pCI pHluorin Syt4
Purpose: Mammalian expression of Synaptotagmin 4 with pH-sensitive fluorescent protein
Depositing lab: Edwin Chapman. Publication: Axonal and dendritic synaptotagmin isoforms revealed by a pHluorin-syt functional screen. Dean C, Dunning FM, Liu H, Bomba-Warczak E, Martens H, Bharat V, Ahmed S, Chapman ER. Mol Biol Cell. 2012 May;23(9):1715-27. doi: 10.1091/mbc.E11-08-0707. Epub 2012 Mar 7. PubMed 22398727.
Backbone
  Vector backbone: pCI
  Backbone manufacturer: Promega
  Backbone size w/o insert (bp): 4006
  Vector type: Mammalian Expression
Growth in bacteria
  Bacterial resistance: Ampicillin, 100 μg/mL
  Growth temperature: 37°C
  Growth strain: DH5alpha
  Copy number: High Copy
Gene/Insert
  Gene/Insert name: Synaptotagmin 4
  Species: R. norvegicus (rat)
  Insert size (bp): 2136
  Entrez Gene: Syt4
  Tag / fusion protein: Super Ecliptic pHluorin (N terminal on backbone)
  Cloning method: Unknown
Resource information
  A portion of this plasmid was derived from a plasmid made by: B. Hillbush, Roche Research Center; Component Syt4 was provided by Dr. Herschman
Terms and licenses: Academic/Nonprofit Terms; Industry Terms: Not Available to Industry
Depositor comments: The first codon of the Synpatotagmin has been removed
How to cite: pCI pHluorin Syt4 was a gift from Edwin Chapman (Addgene plasmid # 184505 ; http://n2t.net/addgene:184505 ; RRID:Addgene_184505)
